>Addgene plasmid #203664 | PB-NLS-ZapCV2 | addgene full sequence | sequence record 402877 | Addgene NGS Result
CTTGCCCGGCGTCAATACGGGATAATACCGCGCCACATAGCAGAACTTTAAAAGTGCTCATCATTGGAAA
ACGTTCTTCGGGGCGAAAACTCTCAAGGATCTTACCGCTGTTGAGATCCAGTTCGATGTAACCCACTCGT
GCACCCAACTGATCTTCAGCATCTTTTACTTTCACCAGCGTTTCTGGGTGAGCAAAAACAGGAAGGCAAA
ATGCCGCAAAAAAGGGAATAAGGGCGACACGGAAATGTTGAATACTCATACTCTTCCTTTTTCAATATTA
TTGAAGCATTTATCAGGGTTATTGTCTCATGAGCGGATACATATTTGAATGTATTTAGAAAAATAAACAA
ATAGGGGTTCCGCGCACATTTCCCCGAAAAGTGCCACCTAAATTGTAAGCGTTAATATTTTGTTAAAATT
CGCGTTAAATTTTTGTTAAATCAGCTCATTTTTTAACCAATAGGCCGAAATCGGCAAAATCCCTTATAAA
TCAAAAGAATAGACCGAGATAGGGT
[37 nt withheld, positions 516-552]
AAAGAACGTGGACTCCAACGTCAAAGG
[49 nt withheld, positions 580-628]
T
[91 nt withheld, positions 630-720]
G
[124 nt withheld, positions 722-845]
CCCATTCGCCATTCAGGCTGCGCAACTGTTGGGAAGGGCGATCGGTGCGGGCCTCTTCGCTATTACGCCA
GCTGGCGAAAGGGGGATGTGCTGCAAGGCGATTAAGTTGGGTAACGCCAGGGTTTTCCCAGTCACGACGT
TGTAAAACGACGGCCAGTGAGCGCGCGTAATACGACTCACTATAGGGCGAATTGGGGCGCGCCATTCTAG
ATTAACCCTAGAAAGATAGTCTGCGTAAAATTGACGCATGCATTCTTGAAATATTGCTCTCTCTTTCTAA
ATAGCGCGAATCCGTCGCTGTGCATTTAGGACATCTCAGTCGCCGCTTGGAGCTCCCGTGAGGCGTGCTT
GTCAATGCGGTAAGTGTCACTGATTTTGAACTATAACGACCGCGTGAGTCAAAATGACGCATGATTATCT
TTTACGTGACTTTTAAGATTTAACTCATACGATAATTATATTGTTATTTCATGTTCTACTTACGTGATAA
CTTATTATATATATATTTTCTTGTTATAGATATCAACTAGAATGCTAGCATGGGCCCATCTCGACATTGA
TTATTGACTAGTTATTAATAGTAATCAATTACGGGGTCATTAGTTCATAGCCCATATATGGAGTTCCGCG
TTACATAACTTACGGTAAATGGCCCGCCTGGCTGACCGCCCAACGACCCCCGCCCATTGACGTCAATAAT
GACGTATGTTCCCATAGTAACGCCAATAGGGACTTTCCATTGACGTCAATGGGTGGAGTATTTACGGTAA
ACTGCCCACTTGGCAGTACATCAAGTGTATCATATGCCAAGTACGCCCCCTATTGACGTCAATGACGGTA
AATGGCCCGCCTGGCATTATGCCCAGTACATGACCTTATGGGACTTTCCTACTTGGCAGTACATCTACGT
ATTAGTCATCGCTATTACCATGGTCGAGGTGAGCCCCACGTTCTGCTTCACTCTCCCCATCTCCCCCCCC
TCCCCACCCCCAATTTTGTATTTATTTATTTTTTAATTATTTTGTGCAGCGATGGGGGCGGGGGGGGGGG
GGGGGCGCGCCAGGGGGGGGGGGGGGGGGGGGGGGGGGGGGCGGGGCGAGGCGGAGAGGTGCGGCGGCAG
CCAATCAGAGCGGCGCGCTCCGAAAGTTTCCTTTTATGGCGAGGCGGCGGCGGCGGCGGCCCTATAAAAA
GCGAAGCGCGCGGCGGGCGGGAGTCGCTGCGCGCTGCCTTCGCCCCGTGCCCCGCTCCGCCGCCGCCTCG
CGCCGCCCGCCCCGGCTCTGACTGACCGCGTTACTCCCACAGGTGAGCGGGCGGGACGGCCCTTCTCCTC
CGGGCTGTAATTAGCGCTTGGTTTAATGACGGCTTGTTTCTTTTCTGTGGCTGCGTGAAAGCCTTGAGGG
GCTCCGGGAGGGCCCTTTGTGCGGGGGGAGCGGCTCGGGGGGTGCGTGCGTGTGTGTGTGCGTGGGGAGC
GCCGCGTGCGGCTCCGCGCTGCCCGGCGGCTGTGAGCGCTGCGGGCGCGGCGCGGGGCTTTGTGCGCTCC
GCAGTGTGCGCGAGGGGAGCGCGGCCGGGGGCGGTGCCCCGCGGTGCGGGGGGGGCTGCGAGGGGAACAA
AGGCTGCGTGCGGGGTGTGTGCGTGGGGGGGTGAGCAGGGGGTGTGGGCGCGTCGGTCGGGCTGCAACCC
CCCCTGCACCCCCCTCCCCGAGTTGCTGAGCACGGCCCGGCTTCGGGTGCGGGGCTCCGTACGGGGCGTG
GCGCGGGGCTCGCCGTGCCGGGCGGGGGGTGGCGGCAGGTGGGGGTGCCGGGCGGGGCGGGGCCGCCTCG
GGCCGGGGAGGGCTCGGGGGAGGGGCGCGGCGGCCCCCGGAGCGCCGGCGGCTGTCGAGGCGCGGCGAGC
CGCAGCCATTGCCTTTTATGGTAATCGTGCGAGAGGGCGCAGGGACTTCCTTTGTCCCAAATCTGTGCGG
AGCCGAAATCTGGGAGGCGCCGCCGCACCCCCTCTAGCGGGCGCGGGGCGAAGCGGTGCGGCGCCGGCAG
GAAGGAAATGGGCGGGGAGGGCCTTCGTGCGTCGCCGCGCCGCCGTCCCCTTCTCCCTCTCCAGCCTCGG
GGCTGTCCGCGGGGGGACGGCTGCCTTCGGGGGGGACGGGGCAGGGCGGGGTTCGGCTTCTGGCGTGTGA
CCGGCGGCTCTAGAGCCTCTGCTAACCATGTTCATGCCTTCTTCTTTTTCCTACAGCTCCTGGGCAACGT
GCTGGTTATTGTGCTGTCTCATCATTTTGGCAAAGAATTCGCTTGGTACCGAGCATGCCTAAAAAAAAAC
GTAAAGTTGAAGATGCTTCGGATCCCATGGTGAGCAAGGGCGAGGAGCTGTTCACCGGGGTGGTGCCCAT
CCTGGTCGAGCTGGACGGCGACGTAAACGGCCACAGGTTCAGCGTGTCCGGCGAGGGCGAGGGCGATGCC
ACCTACGGCAAGCTGACCCTGAAGTTCATCTGCACCACCGGCAAGCTGCCCGTGCCCTGGCCCACCCTCG
TGACCACCCTGACCTGGGGCGTGCAGTGCTTCAGCCGCTACCCCGACCACATGAAGCAGCACGACTTCTT
CAAGTCCGCCATGCCCGAAGGCTACGTCCAGGAGCGTACCATCTTCTTCAAGGACGACGGCAACTACAAG
ACCCGCGCCGAGGTGAAGTTCGAGGGCGACACCCTGGTGAACCGCATCGAGCTGAAGGGCATCGACTTCA
AGGAGGACGGCAACATCCTGGGGCACAAGCTGGAGTACAACTACATCAGCCACAACGTCTATATCACCGC
CGACAAGCAGAAGAACGGCATCAAGGCCCACTTCAAGATCCGCCACAACATCGAGGACGGCAGCGTGCAG
CTCGCCGACCACTACCAGCAGAACACCCCCATCGGCGACGGCCCCGTGCTGCTGCCCGACAACCACTACC
TGAGCACCCAGTCCGCCCTGAGCAAAGACCCCAACGAGAAGCGCGATCACATGGTCCTGCTGGAGTTCGT
GACCGCCGCCCGCATGCATAAAAACAATGACTTAAAACACAAATGGAAAGAATGTCCTGAGTCTTGTAGC
TCACTATTTGACCTACAAAGACATCTTTTGAAGGATCATGTCTCTCAAGATTTCAAACACCCTATGGAAC
CATTAGCTCATAATTGGGAGGACTGTGATTTCCTTGGAGATGATACATGTTCCATAGTGAACCATATTAA
TTGTCAACATGGTATCGAGCTCATGGACGGCGGCGTGCAGCTCGCCGACCACTACCAGCAGAACACCCCC
ATCGGCGACGGCCCCGTGCTGCTGCCCGACAACCACTACCTGAGCTACCAGTCCGCCCTGAGCAAAGACC
CCAACGAGAAGCGCGATCACATGGTCCTGCTGGAGTTCGTGACCGCCGCCGGGATCACTCTCGGCATGGA
CGAGCTGTACAAGGGTGGCAGCGGTGGCATGGTGAGCAAGGGCGAGGAGCTGTTCACCGGGGTGGTGCCC
ATCCTGGTCGAGCTGGACGGCGACGTAAACGGCCACAAGTTCAGCGTGTCCGGCGAGGGCGAGGGCGATG
CCACCTACGGCAAGCTGACCCTGAAGCTGATCTGCACCACCGGCAAGCTGCCCGTGCCCTGGCCCACCCT
CGTGACCACCCTGGGCTACGGCCTGCAGTGCTTCGCCCGCTACCCCGACCACATGAAGCAGCACGACTTC
TTCAAGTCCGCCATGCCCGAAGGCTACGTCCAGGAGCGCACCATCTTCTTCAAGGACGACGGCAACTACA
AGACCCGCGCCGAGGTGAAGTTCGAGGGCGACACCCTGGTGAACCGCATCGAGCTGAAGGGCATCGACTT
CAAGGAGGACGGCAACATCCTGGGGCACAAGCTGGAGTACAACTACAACAGCCACAACGTCTATATCACC
GCCGACAAGCAGAAGAACGGCATCAAGGCCAACTTCAAGATCCGCCACAACATCGAGTAAGAATCCTGCA
GATATCCAGCACAGTGGGTCGACGGGCCGCGGTAACAATTGTTAACTAACTTAAGCTAGCAACGGTTTCC
CTCTAGCGGGATCAATTCCGCCCCCCCCCCCTAACGTTACTGGCCGAAGCCGCTTGGAATAAGGCCGGTG
TGCGTTTGTCTATATGTTATTTTCCACCATATTGCCGTCTTTTGGCAATGTGAGGGCCCGGAAACCTGGC
CCTGTCTTCTTGACGAGCATTCCTAGGGGTCTTTCCCCTCTCGCCAAAGGAATGCAAGGTCTGTTGAATG
TCGTGAAGGAAGCAGTTCCTCTGGAAGCTTCTTGAAGACAAACAACGTCTGTAGCGACCCTTTGCAGGCA
GCGGAACCCCCCACCTGGCGACAGGTGCCTCTGCGGCCAAAAGCCACGTGTATAAGATACACCTGCAAAG
GCGGCACAACCCCAGTGCCACGTTGTGAGTTGGATAGTTGTGGAAAGAGTCAAATGGCTCTCCTCAAGCG
TATTCAACAAGGGGCTGAAGGATGCCCAGAAGGTACCCCATTGTATGGGATCTGATCTGGGGCCTCGGTG
CACATGCTTTACATGTGTTTAGTCGAGGTTAAAAAAACGTCTAGGCCCCCCGAACCACGGGGACGTGGTT
TTCCTTTGAAAAACACGATAATACCATGGTCATGAAAACATTTAACATTTCTCAACAAGATCTAGAATTA
GTAGAAGTAGCGACAGAGAAGATTACAATGCTTTATGAGGATAATAAACATCATGTGGGAGCGGCAATTC
GTACGAAAACAGGAGAAATCATTTCGGCAGTACATATTGAAGCGTATATAGGACGAGTAACTGTTTGTGC
AGAAGCCATTGCGATTGGTAGTGCAGTTTCGAATGGACAAAAGGATTTTGACACGATTGTAGCTGTTAGA
CACCCTTATTCTGACGAAGTAGATAGAAGTATTCGAGTGGTAAGTCCTTGTGGTATGTGTAGGGAGTTGA
TTTCAGACTATGCACCAGATTGTTTTGTGTTAATAGAAATGAATGGCAAGTTAGTCAAAACTACGATTGA
AGAACTCATTCCACTCAAATATACCCGAAATTAAAAGTCGAGATGCATCGATGATCTAGAGCTCGCTGAT
CAGCCTCGACTGTGCCTTCTAGTTGCCAGCCATCTGTTGTTTGCCCCTCCCCCGTGCCTTCCTTGACCCT
GGAAGGTGCCACTCCCACTGTCCTTTCCTAATAAAATGAGGAAATTGCATCGCATTGTCTGAGTAGGTGT
CATTCTATTCTGGGGGGTGGGGTGGGGCAGGACAGCAAGGGGGAGGATTGGGAAGACAATAGCAGGCATG
CTGGGGATGCGGTGGGCTCTATGGCTTCTGAGGCGGAAAGAACCTGCAGCCCAAGCTTGGCGTAATCATG
GTCATAGCTGTTTCCTGTGTGAAATTGTTATCCGCTCACAATTCCACACAACATACGAGCCGGAAGCATA
AAGTGTAAAGCCTGGGGTGCCTAATGAGTGAGCTAACTCACATTAATTGCGTTGCGCTCACTGCCCGCTT
TCCAGTCGGGAAACCTGTCGTGCCAGCGGATCTTAAAAGTTTTGTTACTTTATAGAAGAAATTTTGAGTT
TTTGTTTTTTTTTAATAAATAAATAAACATAAATAAATTGTTTGTTGAATTTATTATTAGTATGTAAGTG
TAAATATAATAAAACTTAATATCTATTCAAATTAATAAATAAACCTCGATATACAGACCGATAAAACACA
TGCGTCAATTTTACGCATGATTATCTTTAACGTACGTCACAATATGATTATCTTTCTAGGGTTAATCTAG
TATACGCGTTTAATTAATCCAGCTTTTGTTCCCTTTAGTGAGGGTTAATTGCGCGCTTGGCGTAATCATG
GTCATAGCTGTTTCCTGTGTGAAATTGTTATCCGCTCACAATTCCACACAACATACGAGCCGGAAGCATA
AAGTGTAAAGCCTGGGGTGCCTAATGAGTGAGCTAACTCACATTAATTGCGTTGCGCTCACTGCCCGCTT
TCCAGTCGGGAAACCTGTCGTGCCAGCTGCATTAATGAATCGGCCAACGCGCGGGGAGAGGCGGTTTGCG
TATTGGGCGCTCTTCCGCTTCCTCGCTCACTGACTCGCTGCGCTCGGTCGTTCGGCTGCGGCGAGCGGTA
TCAGCTCACTCAAAGGCGGTAATACGGTTATCCACAGAATCAGGGGATAACGCAGGAAAGAACATGTGAG
CAAAAGGCCAGCAAAAGGCCAGGAACCGTAAAAAGGCCGCGTTGCTGGCGTTTTTCCATAGGCTCCGCCC
CCCTGACGAGCATCACAAAAATCGACGCTCAAGTCAGAGGTGGCGAAACCCGACAGGACTATAAAGATAC
CAGGCGTTTCCCCCTGGAAGCTCCCTCGTGCGCTCTCCTGTTCCGACCCTGCCGCTTACCGGATACCTGT
CCGCCTTTCTCCCTTCGGGAAGCGTGGCGCTTTCTCATAGCTCACGCTGTAGGTATCTCAGTTCGGTGTA
GGTCGTTCGCTCCAAGCTGGGCTGTGTGCACGAACCCCCCGTTCAGCCCGACCGCTGCGCCTTATCCGGT
AACTATCGTCTTGAGTCCAACCCGGTAAGACACGACTTATCGCCACTGGCAGCAGCCACTGGTAACAGGA
TTAGCAGAGCGAGGTATGTAGGCGGTGCTACAGAGTTCTTGAAGTGGTGGCCTAACTACGGCTACACTAG
AAGAACAGTATTTGGTATCTGCGCTCTGCTGAAGCCAGTTACCTTCGGAAAAAGAGTTGGTAGCTCTTGA
TCCGGCAAACAAACCACCGCTGGTAGCGGTGGTTTTTTTGTTTGCAAGCAGCAGATTACGCGCAGAAAAA
AAGGATCTCAAGAAGATCCTTTGATCTTTTCTACGGGGTCTGACGCTCAGTGGAACGAAAACTCACGTTA
AGGGATTTTGGTCATGAGATTATCAAAAAGGATCTTCACCTAGATCCTTTTAAATTAAAAATGAAGTTTT
AAATCAATCTAAAGTATATATGAGTAAACTTGGTCTGACAGTTACCAATGCTTAATCAGTGAGGCACCTA
TCTCAGCGATCTGTCTATTTCGTTCATCCATAGTTGCCTGACTCCCCGTCGTGTAGATAACTACGATACG
GGAGGGCTTACCATCTGGCCCCAGTGCTGCAATGATACCGCGAGACCCACGCTCACCGGCTCCAGATTTA
TCAGCAATAAACCAGCCAGCCGGAAGGGCCGAGCGCAGAAGTGGTCCTGCAACTTTATCCGCCTCCATCC
AGTCTATTAATTGTTGCCGGGAAGCTAGAGTAAGTAGTTCGCCAGTTAATAGTTTGCGCAACGTTGTTGC
CATTGCTACAGGCATCGTGGTGTCACGCTCGTCGTTTGGTATGGCTTCATTCAGCTCCGGTTCCCAACGA
TCAAGGCGAGTTACATGATCCCCCATGTTGTGCAAAAAAGCGGTTAGCTCCTTCGGTCCTCCGATCGTTG
TCAGAAGTAAGTTGGCCGCAGTGTTATCACTCATGGTTATGGCAGCACTGCATAATTCTCTTACTGTCAT
GCCATCCGTAAGATGCTTTTCTGTGACTGGTGAGTACTCAACCAAGTCATTCTGAGAATAGTGTATGCGG
CGACCGAGTTGCT
Features (pLannotate 1.2.2; 26 found; start..end, strand, type, name):
    260..364     -  promoter       AmpR promoter: bla
    417..845     -  rep_origin     f1 ori (sequence partly withheld): f1 bacteriophage origin of replication; arrow indicates direction of (+) strand synthesis
    850..1005    -  CDS            lacZα (fragment): LacZα fragment of β-galactosidase; lacZ fragment
   1013..1031    +  promoter       T7 promoter: promoter for bacteriophage T7 RNA polymerase
   1398..1777    +  enhancer       CMV enhancer: human cytomegalovirus immediate early enhancer
   1779..2054    +  promoter       chicken β-actin promoter: No description available
   2055..3071    +  intron         chimeric intron: chimera between introns from chicken β-actin and rabbit β-globin
   3069..3158    +  CDS            HBB (fragment): HBB_DASNO - Experimental evidence at protein level: Swiss-Prot protein existence level 1. Involved in oxygen transport from the lung to the various peripheral tissues. From Dasypus novemcinctus (Nine-banded armadillo).
   3188..3865    +  CDS            Enhanced Cyan-Emitting GFP: Enhanced Cyan-Emitting GFP is a basic (constitutively fluorescent) cyan fluorescent protein published in 2002, derived from Aequorea victoria.
   3875..4081    +  CDS            ZAP1 (fragment): ZAP1_YEAST - Experimental evidence at protein level: Swiss-Prot protein existence level 1. Transcription regulator controlling zinc-responsive gene expression. Binds to zinc-responsive elements (ZREs) (consensus sequence 5'-ACCYYNAAGGT-3') in the promoter of target genes (PubMed:9786867). Recruits SWI/SNF, SAGA, and Mediator complexes as coactivators in a zinc-responsive manner (PubMed:22950018). Involved in zinc ion homeostasis by zinc-responsive transcriptional regulation of the zinc uptake system genes ZTR1 and ZTR2 (PubMed:9271382). Positively regulates ETR1 expression, affecting mitochond
   4088..4822    +  CDS            cp173Venus: circularly permuted form of the Venus yellow fluorescent protein (Nagai et al., 2004) efficient FRET acceptor for CFP
   4927..5488    +  misc_feature   IRES: internal ribosome entry site (IRES) of the encephalomyocarditis virus (EMCV)
   5497..5916    +  CDS            bsr: BSR_BACCE - Experimental evidence at protein level: Swiss-Prot protein existence level 1. Catalyzes the deamination of the cytosine moiety of the antibiotics blasticidin S, cytomycin and acetylblasticidin S. From Bacillus cereus.
   5965..6189    +  polyA_signal   bGH poly(A) signal: bovine growth hormone polyadenylation signal
   6193..6209    +  promoter       SV40 promoter (fragment): SV40 enhancer and early promoter
   6260..6276    -  protein_bind   lac operator: The lac repressor binds to the lac operator to inhibit transcription in E. coli. This inhibition can be relieved by adding lactose or isopropyl-β-D-thiogalactopyranoside (IPTG). lac repressor encoded by lacI
   6284..6314    -  promoter       lac promoter: promoter for the E. coli lac operon
   6329..6350    -  protein_bind   CAP binding site: CAP binding activates transcription in the presence of cAMP. E. coli catabolite activator protein
   6363..6402    -  CDS            lacI (fragment): lac repressor; lacI; The lac repressor binds to the lac operator to inhibit transcription in E. coli. This inhibition can be relieved by adding lactose or isopropyl-β-D-thiogalactopyranoside (IPTG).
   6687..6705    -  promoter       T3 promoter: promoter for bacteriophage T3 RNA polymerase
   6750..6766    -  protein_bind   lac operator: The lac repressor binds to the lac operator to inhibit transcription in E. coli. This inhibition can be relieved by adding lactose or isopropyl-β-D-thiogalactopyranoside (IPTG). lac repressor encoded by lacI
   6774..6804    -  promoter       lac promoter: promoter for the E. coli lac operon
   6819..6840    -  protein_bind   CAP binding site: CAP binding activates transcription in the presence of cAMP. E. coli catabolite activator protein
   6853..6945    -  CDS            lacI (fragment): lac repressor; lacI; The lac repressor binds to the lac operator to inhibit transcription in E. coli. This inhibition can be relieved by adding lactose or isopropyl-β-D-thiogalactopyranoside (IPTG).
   7128..7716    -  rep_origin     ori: high-copy-number ColE1/pMB1/pBR322/pUC origin of replication
   7887..259     -  CDS            AmpR (across the origin): β-lactamase; bla; confers resistance to ampicillin, carbenicillin, and related antibiotics
