[The description below was written by a language model from this plasmid's Addgene catalogue record and pLannotate feature annotations shown in this document.]
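Description:
PB-NLS-ZapCV2 is a mammalian expression plasmid of about 8.5 kb built on a piggyBac-type backbone and designed to place the genetically encoded zinc sensor ZapCV2 in the nucleus of mammalian cells. In bacteria it replicates from a high-copy ColE1/pUC-type origin and is selected through the β-lactamase (AmpR) gene. It also carries an f1 phage origin and cloning-vector remnants such as lacZα and lac promoter/operator fragments and T7 and T3 promoters. The annotated feature table does not call out the transposon terminal repeats, so the piggyBac character rests on the catalogue entry. With such repeats present, co-delivery of a transposase would allow stable genomic integration of the cassette.

The sensor is a single-chain FRET reporter. An enhanced cyan fluorescent protein donor is joined through a fragment of the yeast zinc-responsive transcription factor Zap1 to the circularly permuted yellow acceptor cp173Venus, so zinc binding to the Zap1-derived domain changes energy transfer between the two fluorophores. The catalogue lists an N-terminal SV40 nuclear localisation signal on the insert, although it is not separately annotated. The catalogue names a CMV promoter, whereas the feature table shows a CAG-type arrangement: CMV enhancer, chicken β-actin promoter and a chimeric β-actin/β-globin intron. Downstream of the sensor, an EMCV IRES drives translation of the blasticidin S deaminase gene (bsr) from the same transcript, which ends at a bovine growth hormone polyadenylation signal. Blasticidin resistance is therefore coupled to sensor expression. The construct is suited to generating stable cell lines for ratiometric imaging of nuclear labile zinc, and the associated study examined zinc dynamics across the human cell cycle.
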