Addgene plasmid #203664: PB-NLS-ZapCV2
Purpose: Expresses zinc sensor ZapCV2 in the nucleus of mammalian cells
Depositing lab: Amy Palmer. Depositing organization: University of Colorado, Boulder. Publication: Human cells experience a Zn(2+) pulse in early G1. Rakshit A, Holtzen SE, Lo MN, Conway KA, Palmer AE. Cell Rep. 2023 Jun 16;42(6):112656. doi: 10.1016/j.celrep.2023.112656. PubMed 37330912.
Backbone
  Vector backbone: piggyback
  Backbone manufacturer: Liu Laboratory at CU Boulder
  Vector type: Mammalian Expression
  Selectable markers: Blasticidin
Growth in bacteria
  Bacterial resistance: Ampicillin, 100 μg/mL
  Growth temperature: 37°C
  Growth strain: DH5alpha
  Copy number: Unknown
Gene/Insert
  Gene/Insert name: ZapCV2 Zinc sensor (alt name: NLS-ZapCV2)
  Species: Synthetic
  Promoter: CMV promoter
  Tag / fusion protein: SV40 NLS (N terminal on insert)
  Cloning method: Restriction Enzyme; 5′ cloning site BamHI (not destroyed); 3′ cloning site EcoRI (not destroyed)
  Sequencing primers: 5′ T7 Forward; 3′ BGH Reverse
Terms and licenses: Academic/Nonprofit Terms; Industry Terms: Not Available to Industry
How to cite: PB-NLS-ZapCV2 was a gift from Amy Palmer (Addgene plasmid # 203664 ; http://n2t.net/addgene:203664 ; RRID:Addgene_203664)
